Addgene plasmid #77430: TPK1 gRNA (BRDN0001148561)
Purpose: 3rd generation lentiviral gRNA plasmid targeting human TPK1
Depositing lab: John Doench & David Root. Depositing organization: Broad Institute. Publication: Optimized sgRNA design to maximize activity and minimize off-target effects of CRISPR-Cas9. Doench JG, Fusi N, Sullender M, Hegde M, Vaimberg EW, Donovan KF, Smith I, Tothova Z, Wilen C, Orchard R, Virgin HW, Listgarten J, Root DE. Nat Biotechnol. 2016 Jan 18. doi: 10.1038/nbt.3437. PubMed 26780180.
Backbone
  Vector backbone: lentiGuide-Puro
  Backbone manufacturer: Zhang Lab (Addgene plasmid # 52963)
  Vector type: Mammalian Expression, Lentiviral, CRISPR
  Selectable markers: Puromycin
Growth in bacteria
  Bacterial resistance: Ampicillin, 100 μg/mL
  Growth temperature: 37°C
  Growth strain: DH5alpha
  Copy number: High Copy
Gene/Insert
  Gene/Insert name: TPK1 (alt names: TPK1; NM_001042482.1)
  gRNA/shRNA sequence: GGAAAGAAATACAGTACCAG
  Species: H. sapiens (human)
  Entrez Gene: TPK1 (a.k.a. HTPK1, PP20, THMD5)
  Promoter: hU6
  Cloning method: Unknown
  Sequencing primers: 5′ U6-F; 3′ pS2-R
Terms and licenses: Academic/Nonprofit Terms; Industry Terms: Not Available to Industry
Depositor comments: The gRNA was designed to target the following Genbank reference sequence(s): NM_001042482.1,NM_022445.3. Note that this plasmid does NOT contain Cas9. It should be used in conjunction with lentiCas9-Blast (Addgene #52962) or otherwise with cell lines already expressing Cas9. Browse the full kinome gRNA library at http://www.addgene.org/pooled-library/broadgpp-human-kinome/ or visit http://www.broadinstitute.org/rnai/public/ for detailed protocols and information.
How to cite: TPK1 gRNA (BRDN0001148561) was a gift from John Doench & David Root (Addgene plasmid # 77430 ; http://n2t.net/addgene:77430 ; RRID:Addgene_77430)
