[The description below was written by a language model from this plasmid's Addgene catalogue record and pLannotate feature annotations shown in this document.]
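Description:
TPK1 gRNA (BRDN0001148561) is a third-generation lentiviral CRISPR guide RNA plasmid built on the lentiGuide-Puro backbone, carrying a single guide directed against human TPK1. The guide was designed against two TPK1 reference transcripts and belongs to a human kinome gRNA collection. In bacteria the 8.3 kb plasmid is maintained by a high-copy ColE1/pUC-type origin and selected with ampicillin through the AmpR β-lactamase gene. An f1 origin, an SV40 origin and remnants of lac and T7/T3 cloning-vector sequences are also annotated in the backbone.

The lentiviral transfer cassette begins with an RSV promoter fused to a truncated HIV-1 5' LTR, which drives Tat-independent production of the viral genomic RNA in packaging cells. It is followed by the Ψ packaging signal with a partial gag sequence and the Rev response element for nuclear export. Next, a human U6 RNA polymerase III promoter drives the TPK1-specific spacer, which sits in the short gap before the Streptococcus pyogenes Cas9 gRNA scaffold. A cPPT/CTS element follows. An EF-1α core promoter with its intron A then expresses puromycin N-acetyltransferase for selection of transduced mammalian cells, and a WPRE enhances transcript expression. The cassette ends with a self-inactivating ΔU3 3' LTR, with an SV40 polyadenylation signal just downstream.

The plasmid does not encode Cas9. It is intended to be packaged into lentivirus and delivered to cells that already express Cas9, or used alongside a separate Cas9 lentiviral vector, to disrupt TPK1 in knockout experiments.
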