Features (pLannotate 1.2.2; 29 found; start..end, strand, type, name):
     14..80      +  CDS            small t antigen (fragment): SV40 (simian virus 40) small t antigen
    106..317     +  promoter       EF-1α core promoter: core promoter for human elongation factor EF-1α
    318..1256    +  intron         EF-1α intron A: intron upstream of the start codon of human EF-1α
   1278..1877    +  CDS            PuroR (fragment): puromycin N-acetyltransferase; pac from Streptomyces; confers resistance to puromycin
   1893..2481    +  misc_feature   WPRE: woodchuck hepatitis virus posttranscriptional regulatory element
   2532..2551    +  misc_feature   cPPT/CTS (fragment): central polypurine tract and central termination sequence of HIV-1
   2553..2786    +  LTR            3' LTR (ΔU3): self-inactivating 3' long terminal repeat (LTR) from HIV-1
   2864..2985    +  polyA_signal   SV40 poly(A) signal: SV40 polyadenylation signal
   3025..3160    +  rep_origin     SV40 ori: SV40 origin of replication
   3181..3199    -  promoter       T7 promoter: promoter for bacteriophage T7 RNA polymerase
   3207..3362    +  CDS            lacZα (fragment): LacZα fragment of β-galactosidase; lacZ fragment
   3367..3795    +  rep_origin     f1 ori (sequence partly withheld): f1 bacteriophage origin of replication; arrow indicates direction of (+) strand synthesis
   3848..3952    +  promoter       AmpR promoter: bla
   3953..4813    +  CDS            AmpR: β-lactamase; bla; confers resistance to ampicillin, carbenicillin, and related antibiotics
   4984..5572    +  rep_origin     ori: high-copy-number ColE1/pMB1/pBR322/pUC origin of replication
   5755..5847    +  CDS            lacI (fragment): lac repressor; lacI; The lac repressor binds to the lac operator to inhibit transcription in E. coli. This inhibition can be relieved by adding lactose or isopropyl-β-D-thiogalactopyranoside (IPTG).
   5860..5881    +  protein_bind   CAP binding site: CAP binding activates transcription in the presence of cAMP. E. coli catabolite activator protein
   5896..5926    +  promoter       lac promoter: promoter for the E. coli lac operon
   5934..5950    +  protein_bind   lac operator: The lac repressor binds to the lac operator to inhibit transcription in E. coli. This inhibition can be relieved by adding lactose or isopropyl-β-D-thiogalactopyranoside (IPTG). lac repressor encoded by lacI
   5995..6013    +  promoter       T3 promoter: promoter for bacteriophage T3 RNA polymerase
   6041..6267    +  promoter       RSV promoter: Rous sarcoma virus enhancer/promoter
   6268..6448    +  LTR            5' LTR (truncated): truncated 5' long terminal repeat (LTR) from HIV-1
   6495..6620    +  misc_feature   HIV-1 Ψ: packaging signal of human immunodeficiency virus type 1
   6604..6967    +  CDS            HIV-1 gag (fragment): gag protein from human immunodeficiency virus 1; gag
   7113..7346    +  misc_feature   RRE: The Rev response element (RRE) of HIV-1 allows for Rev-dependent mRNA export from the nucleus to the cytoplasm.
   7723..7749    +  CDS            Rev (fragment): human immunodeficiency virus 1 (HIV-1) Rev protein; rev; enhances nuclear export of unspliced and incompletely spliced viral mRNAs
   7753..7993    +  promoter       U6 promoter: RNA polymerase III promoter for human U6 snRNA
   8023..8098    +  misc_RNA       gRNA scaffold: guide RNA scaffold for the Streptococcus pyogenes CRISPR/Cas9 system
   8154..8271    +  misc_feature   cPPT/CTS: central polypurine tract and central termination sequence of HIV-1
>Addgene plasmid #77430 | TPK1 gRNA (BRDN0001148561) | addgene full sequence | sequence record 187746 | Addgene Assembled Sequence
CCCGGGTGCAAAGATGGATAAAGTTTTAAACAGAGAGGAATCTTTGCAGCTAATGGACCTTCTAGGTCTT
GAAAGGAGTGGGAATTGGCTCCGGTGCCCGTCAGTGGGCAGAGCGCACATCGCCCACAGTCCCCGAGAAG
TTGGGGGGAGGGGTCGGCAATTGATCCGGTGCCTAGAGAAGGTGGCGCGGGGTAAACTGGGAAAGTGATG
TCGTGTACTGGCTCCGCCTTTTTCCCGAGGGTGGGGGAGAACCGTATATAAGTGCAGTAGTCGCCGTGAA
CGTTCTTTTTCGCAACGGGTTTGCCGCCAGAACACAGGTAAGTGCCGTGTGTGGTTCCCGCGGGCCTGGC
CTCTTTACGGGTTATGGCCCTTGCGTGCCTTGAATTACTTCCACCTGGCTGCAGTACGTGATTCTTGATC
CCGAGCTTCGGGTTGGAAGTGGGTGGGAGAGTTCGAGGCCTTGCGCTTAAGGAGCCCCTTCGCCTCGTGC
TTGAGTTGAGGCCTGGCCTGGGCGCTGGGGCCGCCGCGTGCGAATCTGGTGGCACCTTCGCGCCTGTCTC
GCTGCTTTCGATAAGTCTCTAGCCATTTAAAATTTTTGATGACCTGCTGCGACGCTTTTTTTCTGGCAAG
ATAGTCTTGTAAATGCGGGCCAAGATCTGCACACTGGTATTTCGGTTTTTGGGGCCGCGGGCGGCGACGG
GGCCCGTGCGTCCCAGCGCACATGTTCGGCGAGGCGGGGCCTGCGAGCGCGGCCACCGAGAATCGGACGG
GGGTAGTCTCAAGCTGGCCGGCCTGCTCTGGTGCCTGGCCTCGCGCCGCCGTGTATCGCCCCGCCCTGGG
CGGCAAGGCTGGCCCGGTCGGCACCAGTTGCGTGAGCGGAAAGATGGCCGCTTCCCGGCCCTGCTGCAGG
GAGCTCAAAATGGAGGACGCGGCGCTCGGGAGAGCGGGCGGGTGAGTCACCCACACAAAGGAAAAGGGCC
TTTCCGTCCTCAGCCGTCGCTTCATGTGACTCCACGGAGTACCGGGCGCCGTCCAGGCACCTCGATTAGT
TCTCGAGCTTTTGGAGTACGTCGTCTTTAGGTTGGGGGGAGGGGTTTTATGCGATGGAGTTTCCCCACAC
TGAGTGGGTGGAGACTGAAGTTAGGCCAGCTTGGCACTTGATGTAATTCTCCTTGGAATTTGCCCTTTTT
GAGTTTGGATCTTGGTTCATTCTCAAGCCTCAGACAGTGGTTCAAAGTTTTTTTCTTCCATTTCAGGTGT
CGTGACGTACGGCCACCATGACCGAGTACAAGCCCACGGTGCGCCTCGCCACCCGCGACGACGTCCCCAG
GGCCGTACGCACCCTCGCCGCCGCGTTCGCCGACTACCCCGCCACGCGCCACACCGTCGATCCGGACCGC
CACATCGAGCGGGTCACCGAGCTGCAAGAACTCTTCCTCACGCGCGTCGGGCTCGACATCGGCAAGGTGT
GGGTCGCGGACGACGGCGCCGCCGTGGCGGTCTGGACCACGCCGGAGAGCGTCGAAGCGGGGGCGGTGTT
CGCCGAGATCGGCCCGCGCATGGCCGAGTTGAGCGGTTCCCGGCTGGCCGCGCAGCAACAGATGGAAGGC
CTCCTGGCGCCGCACCGGCCCAAGGAGCCCGCGTGGTTCCTGGCCACCGTCGGAGTCTCGCCCGACCACC
AGGGCAAGGGTCTGGGCAGCGCCGTCGTGCTCCCCGGAGTGGAGGCGGCCGAGCGCGCCGGGGTGCCCGC
CTTCCTGGAGACCTCCGCGCCCCGCAACCTCCCCTTCTACGAGCGGCTCGGCTTCACCGTCACCGCCGAC
GTCGAGGTGCCCGAAGGACCGCGCACCTGGTGCATGACCCGCAAGCCCGGTGCCTGAACGCGTTAAGTCG
ACAATCAACCTCTGGATTACAAAATTTGTGAAAGATTGACTGGTATTCTTAACTATGTTGCTCCTTTTAC
GCTATGTGGATACGCTGCTTTAATGCCTTTGTATCATGCTATTGCTTCCCGTATGGCTTTCATTTTCTCC
TCCTTGTATAAATCCTGGTTGCTGTCTCTTTATGAGGAGTTGTGGCCCGTTGTCAGGCAACGTGGCGTGG
TGTGCACTGTGTTTGCTGACGCAACCCCCACTGGTTGGGGCATTGCCACCACCTGTCAGCTCCTTTCCGG
GACTTTCGCTTTCCCCCTCCCTATTGCCACGGCGGAACTCATCGCCGCCTGCCTTGCCCGCTGCTGGACA
GGGGCTCGGCTGTTGGGCACTGACAATTCCGTGGTGTTGTCGGGGAAATCATCGTCCTTTCCTTGGCTGC
TCGCCTGTGTTGCCACCTGGATTCTGCGCGGGACGTCCTTCTGCTACGTCCCTTCGGCCCTCAATCCAGC
GGACCTTCCTTCCCGCGGCCTGCTGCCGGCTCTGCGGCCTCTTCCGCGTCTTCGCCTTCGCCCTCAGACG
AGTCGGATCTCCCTTTGGGCCGCCTCCCCGCGTCGACTTTAAGACCAATGACTTACAAGGCAGCTGTAGA
TCTTAGCCACTTTTTAAAAGAAAAGGGGGGACTGGAAGGGCTAATTCACTCCCAACGAAGACAAGATCTG
CTTTTTGCTTGTACTGGGTCTCTCTGGTTAGACCAGATCTGAGCCTGGGAGCTCTCTGGCTAACTAGGGA
ACCCACTGCTTAAGCCTCAATAAAGCTTGCCTTGAGTGCTTCAAGTAGTGTGTGCCCGTCTGTTGTGTGA
CTCTGGTAACTAGAGATCCCTCAGACCCTTTTAGTCAGTGTGGAAAATCTCTAGCAGTACGTATAGTAGT
TCATGTCATCTTATTATTCAGTATTTATAACTTGCAAAGAAATGAATATCAGAGAGTGAGAGGAACTTGT
TTATTGCAGCTTATAATGGTTACAAATAAAGCAATAGCATCACAAATTTCACAAATAAAGCATTTTTTTC
ACTGCATTCTAGTTGTGGTTTGTCCAAACTCATCAATGTATCTTATCATGTCTGGCTCTAGCTATCCCGC
CCCTAACTCCGCCCATCCCGCCCCTAACTCCGCCCAGTTCCGCCCATTCTCCGCCCCATGGCTGACTAAT
TTTTTTTATTTATGCAGAGGCCGAGGCCGCCTCGGCCTCTGAGCTATTCCAGAAGTAGTGAGGAGGCTTT
TTTGGAGGCCTAGGGACGTACCCAATTCGCCCTATAGTGAGTCGTATTACGCGCGCTCACTGGCCGTCGT
TTTACAACGTCGTGACTGGGAAAACCCTGGCGTTACCCAACTTAATCGCCTTGCAGCACATCCCCCTTTC
GCCAGCTGGCGTAATAGCGAAGAGGCCCGCACCGATCGCCCTTCCCAACAGTTGCGCAGCCTGAATGGCG
AATGGG
[124 nt withheld, positions 3367-3490]
C
[91 nt withheld, positions 3492-3582]
A
[49 nt withheld, positions 3584-3632]
CCTTTGACGTTGGAGTCCACGTTCTTT
[37 nt withheld, positions 3660-3696]
ACCCTATCTCGGTCTATTCTTTTGATTTATAAGGGATTTTGCCGATTTCGGCCTATTGGTTAAAAAATGA
GCTGATTTAACAAAAATTTAACGCGAATTTTAACAAAATATTAACGCTTACAATTTAGGTGGCACTTTTC
GGGGAAATGTGCGCGGAACCCCTATTTGTTTATTTTTCTAAATACATTCAAATATGTATCCGCTCATGAG
ACAATAACCCTGATAAATGCTTCAATAATATTGAAAAAGGAAGAGTATGAGTATTCAACATTTCCGTGTC
GCCCTTATTCCCTTTTTTGCGGCATTTTGCCTTCCTGTTTTTGCTCACCCAGAAACGCTGGTGAAAGTAA
AAGATGCTGAAGATCAGTTGGGTGCACGAGTGGGTTACATCGAACTGGATCTCAACAGCGGTAAGATCCT
TGAGAGTTTTCGCCCCGAAGAACGTTTTCCAATGATGAGCACTTTTAAAGTTCTGCTATGTGGCGCGGTA
TTATCCCGTATTGACGCCGGGCAAGAGCAACTCGGTCGCCGCATACACTATTCTCAGAATGACTTGGTTG
AGTACTCACCAGTCACAGAAAAGCATCTTACGGATGGCATGACAGTAAGAGAATTATGCAGTGCTGCCAT
AACCATGAGTGATAACACTGCGGCCAACTTACTTCTGACAACGATCGGAGGACCGAAGGAGCTAACCGCT
TTTTTGCACAACATGGGGGATCATGTAACTCGCCTTGATCGTTGGGAACCGGAGCTGAATGAAGCCATAC
CAAACGACGAGCGTGACACCACGATGCCTGTAGCAATGGCAACAACGTTGCGCAAACTATTAACTGGCGA
ACTACTTACTCTAGCTTCCCGGCAACAATTAATAGACTGGATGGAGGCGGATAAAGTTGCAGGACCACTT
CTGCGCTCGGCCCTTCCGGCTGGCTGGTTTATTGCTGATAAATCTGGAGCCGGTGAGCGTGGGTCTCGCG
GTATCATTGCAGCACTGGGGCCAGATGGTAAGCCCTCCCGTATCGTAGTTATCTACACGACGGGGAGTCA
GGCAACTATGGATGAACGAAATAGACAGATCGCTGAGATAGGTGCCTCACTGATTAAGCATTGGTAACTG
TCAGACCAAGTTTACTCATATATACTTTAGATTGATTTAAAACTTCATTTTTAATTTAAAAGGATCTAGG
TGAAGATCCTTTTTGATAATCTCATGACCAAAATCCCTTAACGTGAGTTTTCGTTCCACTGAGCGTCAGA
CCCCGTAGAAAAGATCAAAGGATCTTCTTGAGATCCTTTTTTTCTGCGCGTAATCTGCTGCTTGCAAACA
AAAAAACCACCGCTACCAGCGGTGGTTTGTTTGCCGGATCAAGAGCTACCAACTCTTTTTCCGAAGGTAA
CTGGCTTCAGCAGAGCGCAGATACCAAATACTGTTCTTCTAGTGTAGCCGTAGTTAGGCCACCACTTCAA
GAACTCTGTAGCACCGCCTACATACCTCGCTCTGCTAATCCTGTTACCAGTGGCTGCTGCCAGTGGCGAT
AAGTCGTGTCTTACCGGGTTGGACTCAAGACGATAGTTACCGGATAAGGCGCAGCGGTCGGGCTGAACGG
GGGGTTCGTGCACACAGCCCAGCTTGGAGCGAACGACCTACACCGAACTGAGATACCTACAGCGTGAGCT
ATGAGAAAGCGCCACGCTTCCCGAAGGGAGAAAGGCGGACAGGTATCCGGTAAGCGGCAGGGTCGGAACA
GGAGAGCGCACGAGGGAGCTTCCAGGGGGAAACGCCTGGTATCTTTATAGTCCTGTCGGGTTTCGCCACC
TCTGACTTGAGCGTCGATTTTTGTGATGCTCGTCAGGGGGGCGGAGCCTATGGAAAAACGCCAGCAACGC
GGCCTTTTTACGGTTCCTGGCCTTTTGCTGGCCTTTTGCTCACATGTTCTTTCCTGCGTTATCCCCTGAT
TCTGTGGATAACCGTATTACCGCCTTTGAGTGAGCTGATACCGCTCGCCGCAGCCGAACGACCGAGCGCA
GCGAGTCAGTGAGCGAGGAAGCGGAAGAGCGCCCAATACGCAAACCGCCTCTCCCCGCGCGTTGGCCGAT
TCATTAATGCAGCTGGCACGACAGGTTTCCCGACTGGAAAGCGGGCAGTGAGCGCAACGCAATTAATGTG
AGTTAGCTCACTCATTAGGCACCCCAGGCTTTACACTTTATGCTTCCGGCTCGTATGTTGTGTGGAATTG
TGAGCGGATAACAATTTCACACAGGAAACAGCTATGACCATGATTACGCCAAGCGCGCAATTAACCCTCA
CTAAAGGGAACAAAAGCTGGAGCTGCAAGCTTAATGTAGTCTTATGCAATACTCTTGTAGTCTTGCAACA
TGGTAACGATGAGTTAGCAACATGCCTTACAAGGAGAGAAAAAGCACCGTGCATGCCGATTGGTGGAAGT
AAGGTGGTACGATCGTGCCTTATTAGGAAGGCAACAGACGGGTCTGACATGGATTGGACGAACCACTGAA
TTGCCGCATTGCAGAGATATTGTATTTAAGTGCCTAGCTCGATACATAAACGGGTCTCTCTGGTTAGACC
AGATCTGAGCCTGGGAGCTCTCTGGCTAACTAGGGAACCCACTGCTTAAGCCTCAATAAAGCTTGCCTTG
AGTGCTTCAAGTAGTGTGTGCCCGTCTGTTGTGTGACTCTGGTAACTAGAGATCCCTCAGACCCTTTTAG
TCAGTGTGGAAAATCTCTAGCAGTGGCGCCCGAACAGGGACTTGAAAGCGAAAGGGAAACCAGAGGAGCT
CTCTCGACGCAGGACTCGGCTTGCTGAAGCGCGCACGGCAAGAGGCGAGGGGCGGCGACTGGTGAGTACG
CCAAAAATTTTGACTAGCGGAGGCTAGAAGGAGAGAGATGGGTGCGAGAGCGTCAGTATTAAGCGGGGGA
GAATTAGATCGCGATGGGAAAAAATTCGGTTAAGGCCAGGGGGAAAGAAAAAATATAAATTAAAACATAT
AGTATGGGCAAGCAGGGAGCTAGAACGATTCGCAGTTAATCCTGGCCTGTTAGAAACATCAGAAGGCTGT
AGACAAATACTGGGACAGCTACAACCATCCCTTCAGACAGGATCAGAAGAACTTAGATCATTATATAATA
CAGTAGCAACCCTCTATTGTGTGCATCAAAGGATAGAGATAAAAGACACCAAGGAAGCTTTAGACAAGAT
AGAGGAAGAGCAAAACAAAAGTAAGACCACCGCACAGCAAGCGGCCGCTGATCTTCAGACCTGGAGGAGG
AGATATGAGGGACAATTGGAGAAGTGAATTATATAAATATAAAGTAGTAAAAATTGAACCATTAGGAGTA
GCACCCACCAAGGCAAAGAGAAGAGTGGTGCAGAGAGAAAAAAGAGCAGTGGGAATAGGAGCTTTGTTCC
TTGGGTTCTTGGGAGCAGCAGGAAGCACTATGGGCGCAGCGTCAATGACGCTGACGGTACAGGCCAGACA
ATTATTGTCTGGTATAGTGCAGCAGCAGAACAATTTGCTGAGGGCTATTGAGGCGCAACAGCATCTGTTG
CAACTCACAGTCTGGGGCATCAAGCAGCTCCAGGCAAGAATCCTGGCTGTGGAAAGATACCTAAAGGATC
AACAGCTCCTGGGGATTTGGGGTTGCTCTGGAAAACTCATTTGCACCACTGCTGTGCCTTGGAATGCTAG
TTGGAGTAATAAATCTCTGGAACAGATTTGGAATCACACGACCTGGATGGAGTGGGACAGAGAAATTAAC
AATTACACAAGCTTAATACACTCCTTAATTGAAGAATCGCAAAACCAGCAAGAAAAGAATGAACAAGAAT
TATTGGAATTAGATAAATGGGCAAGTTTGTGGAATTGGTTTAACATAACAAATTGGCTGTGGTATATAAA
ATTATTCATAATGATAGTAGGAGGCTTGGTAGGTTTAAGAATAGTTTTTGCTGTACTTTCTATAGTGAAT
AGAGTTAGGCAGGGATATTCACCATTATCGTTTCAGACCCACCTCCCAACCCCGAGGGGACCCAGAGAGG
GCCTATTTCCCATGATTCCTTCATATTTGCATATACGATACAAGGCTGTTAGAGAGATAATTAGAATTAA
TTTGACTGTAAACACAAAGATATTAGTACAAAATACGTGACGTAGAAAGTAATAATTTCTTGGGTAGTTT
GCAGTTTTAAAATTATGTTTTAAAATGGACTATCATATGCTTACCGTAACTTGAAAGTATTTCGATTTCT
TGGCTTTATATATCTTGTGGAAAGGACGAAACACCGGGAAAGAAATACAGTACCAGGTTTTAGAGCTAGA
AATAGCAAGTTAAAATAAGGCTAGTCCGTTATCAACTTGAAAAAGTGGCACCGAGTCGGTGCTTTTTTAA
GCTTGGCGTAACTAGATCTTGAGACAAATGGCAGTATTCATCCACAATTTTAAAAGAAAAGGGGGGATTG
GGGGGTACAGTGCAGGGGAAAGAATAGTAGACATAATAGCAACAGACATACAAACTAAAGAATTACAAAA
ACAAATTACAAAAATTCAAAATTTTCGGGTTTATTACAGGGACAGCAGAGATCCACTTTGGCGCCGGCTC
GAGGGGG
