>Addgene plasmid #77430 | TPK1 gRNA (BRDN0001148561) | depositor partial sequence | sequence record 144890 | Target Sequence
GGAAAGAAATACAGTACCAG
