>Addgene plasmid #77430 | TPK1 gRNA (BRDN0001148561) | addgene partial sequence | sequence record 187745 | hU6-F
GTAGAAAGTAATAATTTCTTGGGTAGTTTGCCGTTTTAAAATTATGTTTTAAAATGGACTATCATATGCT
TACCGTAACTTGAAAGTATTTCGATTTCTTGGCTTTATATATCTTGTGGAAAGGACGAAACACCGGGAAA
GAAATACAGTACCAGGTTTTAGAGCTAGAAATAGCAAGTTAAAATAAGGCTAGTCCGTTATCAACTTGAA
AAAGTGGCACCGAGTCGGTGCTTTTTTAAGCTTGGCGTAACTAGATCTTGAGACAAATGGCAGTATTCAT
CCACAATTTTAAAAGAAAAGGGGGGATTGGGGGGTACAGTGCAGGGGAAAGAATAGTAGACATAATAGCA
ACAGACATACAAACTAAAGAATTACAAAAACAAATTACAAAAATTCAAAATTTTCGGGTTTATTACAGGG
ACAGCAGAGATCCACTTTGGCGCCGGCTCGAGGGGGCCCGGGTGCAAAGATGGATAAAGTTTTAAACAGA
GAGGAATCTTTGCAGCTAATGGACCTTCTAGGTCTTGAAAGGAGTGGGAATTGGCTCCGGTGCCCGTCAG
TGGGCAGAGC
